Addgene plasmid #223466: pEY119
Purpose: ser-2(promCE) fluorescent neural reporter driving nuclear mTagBFP2 expression (refer to NeuroPAL paper for expression)
Depositing lab: Oliver Hobert & Eviatar Yemini. Depositing organization: Columbia University. Publication: NeuroPAL: A Multicolor Atlas for Whole-Brain Neuronal Identification in C. elegans. Yemini E, Lin A, Nejatbakhsh A, Varol E, Sun R, Mena GE, Samuel ADT, Paninski L, Venkatachalam V, Hobert O. Cell. 2021 Jan 7;184(1):272-288.e11. doi: 10.1016/j.cell.2020.12.012. Epub 2020 Dec 29. PubMed 33378642.
Backbone
  Vector backbone: pPD95.62
  Vector type: Worm Expression
Growth in bacteria
  Bacterial resistance: Ampicillin, 100 μg/mL
  Growth temperature: 37°C
  Growth strain: DH5alpha
  Copy number: Unknown
Gene/Insert
  Gene/Insert name: ser-2(promCE)
  Species: C. elegans (nematode)
  Entrez Gene: ser-2
  Cloning method: Gibson Cloning
Terms and licenses: Academic/Nonprofit Terms; Industry Terms: Not Available to Industry
How to cite: pEY119 was a gift from Oliver Hobert & Eviatar Yemini (Addgene plasmid # 223466 ; http://n2t.net/addgene:223466 ; RRID:Addgene_223466)
