[The description below was written by a language model from this plasmid's Addgene catalogue record and pLannotate feature annotations shown in this document.]
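Description:
pEY119 is a C. elegans expression plasmid built on the pPD95.62 worm reporter backbone. It serves as a fluorescent neural reporter in which a cis-regulatory fragment of the ser-2 gene, designated ser-2(promCE), drives a nuclear-localized blue fluorescent protein. The plasmid is maintained in E. coli through a high-copy ColE1/pUC-type origin and selected with ampicillin via the bla gene and its own promoter. Other bacterial annotations (fragments of lacI, rop and the bom region, plus the CAP site, lac promoter and lac operator) are leftover backbone sequence with no evident role in the worm reporter.

The reporter cassette consists of an mTagBFP2 coding sequence, a rapidly maturing monomeric blue fluorophore, followed closely on the same strand by the coding sequence of his-11, a C. elegans histone H2B. This arrangement is consistent with a fluorophore–histone fusion that tethers the signal to chromatin and so concentrates it in nuclei, matching the stated nuclear expression. The ser-2 promoter fragment, inserted by Gibson cloning, is not itself annotated. It presumably lies in the unannotated stretch between the multiple cloning site remnant and the mTagBFP2 start, but the record does not give its boundaries. A short hit to aex-5 lies downstream of the histone. No 3' UTR is annotated, so the record does not state what this region does.

The construct belongs to the NeuroPAL reporter set, a multicolor system for identifying neurons across the whole C. elegans nervous system. The record defers to that work for the specific cells labelled.
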