Features (pLannotate 1.2.2; 13 found; start..end, strand, type, name):
    152..170     -  misc_feature   MCS (fragment): pUC18/19 multiple cloning site
   1143..1988    +  CDS            mTagBFP2: mTagBFP2 is a basic (constitutively fluorescent) blue fluorescent protein published in 2011, derived from Entacmaea quadricolor. It is reported to be a very rapidly-maturing monomer with very low acid sensitivity.
   2013..2375    +  CDS            his-11: H2B1_CAEEL - Experimental evidence at protein level: Swiss-Prot protein existence level 1. Core component of nucleosome. Nucleosomes wrap and compact DNA into chromatin, limiting DNA accessibility to the cellular machineries which require DNA as a template. Histones thereby play a central role in transcription regulation, DNA repair, DNA replication and chromosomal stability. DNA accessibility is regulated via a complex set of post-translational modifications of histones, also called histone code, and nucleosome remodeling. From Caenorhabditis elegans.
   2985..3137    +  CDS            aex-5 (fragment): AEX5_CAEEL - Also known as kpc-3 From Caenorhabditis elegans.
   3265..3300    +  CDS            rop (fragment): Rop protein, which maintains plasmids at low copy number; rop
   3402..3501    +  misc_feature   bom (fragment): basis of mobility region from pBR322
   3599..3703    +  promoter       AmpR promoter: bla
   3704..4564    +  CDS            AmpR: β-lactamase; bla; confers resistance to ampicillin, carbenicillin, and related antibiotics
   4735..5323    +  rep_origin     ori: high-copy-number ColE1/pMB1/pBR322/pUC origin of replication
   5506..5598    +  CDS            lacI (fragment): lac repressor; lacI; The lac repressor binds to the lac operator to inhibit transcription in E. coli. This inhibition can be relieved by adding lactose or isopropyl-β-D-thiogalactopyranoside (IPTG).
   5611..5632    +  protein_bind   CAP binding site: CAP binding activates transcription in the presence of cAMP. E. coli catabolite activator protein
   5647..5677    +  promoter       lac promoter: promoter for the E. coli lac operon
   5685..5701    +  protein_bind   lac operator: The lac repressor binds to the lac operator to inhibit transcription in E. coli. This inhibition can be relieved by adding lactose or isopropyl-β-D-thiogalactopyranoside (IPTG). lac repressor encoded by lacI
>Addgene plasmid #223466 | pEY119 | addgene full sequence | sequence record 441668 | Addgene NGS Result
TCACACAGGAAACAGCTATGACCATGATTACGCCAAGCTGTAAGTTTAAACATGATCTTACTAACTAACT
ATTCTCATTTAAATTTTCAGAGCTTAAAAATGGCTGAAATCACTCACAACGATGGATACGCTAACAACTT
GGAAATGAAATAAGCTTGCATGCCTGCAGGCACACACACACACAAATTCAAATACTCGAGCCACGCAAGC
TGAGCACAAATCAGTTTGCACTGGTGCATTGTTGGTCTATAAAACTTCACCATTGACTGGAGAGCGACCC
GCACAACGGAAAAACTATAGAATCCCTCTAATCCCGCCTACTGGTGCTCTTTGCCATTTTCGTGACAAAG
ATTATTCTTCTGAATCCTCCTCCTCCTCCTCTATCCATCGTCCAGTTCTTCGCTTCATTCTTGTTCATTC
TTGTCGCCACGAGAAAAATTTGCCTCTTTTCTCTTTTCTTTTTATTCTATCTCGAAATTCTGTTTGGTGT
GAGGGGACTCGACAATCCCCCCCAAGCACCTCTTAGGACCACTGTCCCGTGTTGAGTCCTGTCCTATTAT
TATTTTCATTATTTCTATTCTTAATCTCTAAATGACGAGGAGCCACATTGCTCCAGCTCCAGAAAACAGA
CGCGGCTTTTTCGGGCAACAAATGTCCACACATTCAACAACGCCGTCCTTATAGATCCTACGATATATTC
TTGATTACGCTTTAACGAAAGCTAAACAAGTTCTGTTTTAACAGAAAAGCAGTGAAAAATAGGAGAAAAA
GAAGAAGCCGTGGGCGTGGCTTGCCATTCACACAGACTTTTCGGAAGCGTTAGATAACTGCCCTAACTAA
AGGGGGACTCCCCCGTCTTCCTGCTTCCGTCGCTTCTTTCTCTCATTTGGCCAACTATCGACAGTAAATT
GTGCGAGTGCGTCAGAGTCTCAAGGCAGCCTCAAGTAATTTGCCCCGGGATTGGCCAAAGGACCCAAAGG
TATGTTTCGAATGATACTAACATAACATAGAACATTTTCAGGAGGACCCTTGCTTGGAGGGTACCGAGCT
CAGAAAAAATGACCGCTCCAAAGAAGAAGCGCAAGGTTCCAGTCGAGAAGATGACTGCCCCAAAAAAGAA
ACGTAAGGTCCCGCGGATGTCAGAGCTTATTAAGGAGAATATGCATATGAAACTGTACATGGAAGGAACC
GTGGACAACCATCACTTTAAGTGCACTTCGGAGGGGGAAGGCAAACCGTACGAGGGCACCCAGACCATGC
GAATCAAGGTGGTCGAGGGAGGCCCACTGCCCTTCGCCTTCGACATTCTGGTAAGTTTAAACATATATAT
ACTAACTAACCCTGATTATTTAAATTTTCAGGCTACTAGCTTCCTGTACGGCAGCAAGACTTTTATTAAT
CACACCCAGGGCATCCCGGACTTCTTCAAACAGTCGTTCCCTGAGGGCTTCACATGGGAGCGTGTGACCA
CATACGAAGACGGTGGCGTTCTCACCGCTACCCAGGACACCAGCCTCCAGGACGGTTGCCTCATATATAA
TGTGGTAAGTTTAAACAGTTCGGTACTAACTAACCATACATATTTAAATTTTCAGAAGATCCGGGGAGTA
AACTTCACATCCAATGGTCCGGTTATGCAGAAGAAAACACTCGGCTGGGAGGCCTTCACCGAGACGCTGT
ATCCGGCTGACGGAGGCCTGGAAGGTCGAAACGACATGGCCCTGAAGCTCGTCGGCGGTAGCCATCTCAT
CGCAAACGCTAAGACCACATATAGATCCAAGAAACCGGTAAGTTTAAACATGATTTTACTAACTAACTAA
TCTGATTTAAATTTTCAGGCTAAGAACCTTAAAATGCCGGGAGTCTACTATGTTGACTACAGACTGGAAC
GGATCAAGGAGGCCAACAACGAGACCTACGTCGAGCAGCACGAGGTTGCAGTTGCCAGATACTGCGACCT
CCCGAGCAAACTGGGTCACAAGCTTAATCCTAGGATACCGGTGGGTGAAGACCCACCAAAGCCATCTGCC
AAGGGAGCCAAGAAGGCCGCCAAGACCGTTACGAAGCCAAAGGACGGAAAGAAGAGACGTCATGCCCGTA
AGGAATCATACTCCGTCTACATCTACCGTGTCCTCAAGCAAGTTCATCCAGACACTGGAGTTTCCTCCAA
AGCCATGTCTATCATGAACTCTTTTGTCAACGATGTCTTCGAGCGTATTGCTGCTGAAGCATCCCGTCTT
GCTCACTACAACAAGCGTTCCACAATCTCATCCCGCGAAATTCAGACCGCTGTCCGTCTGATCCTTCCAG
GAGAGCTTGCCAAGCACGCCGTGTCTGAGGGAACCAAGGCCGTTACCAAGTACACTTCCAGCAAGTAGGA
ATTCCAACTGAGCGCCGGTCGCTACCATTACCAACTTGTCTGGTGTCAAAAATAATAGGGGCCGCTGTCA
TCAGAGTAAGTTTAAACTGAGTTCTACTAACTAACGAGTAATATTTAAATTTTCAGCATCTCGCGCCCGT
GCCTCTGACTTCTAAGTCCAATTACTCTTCAACATCCCTACATGCTCTTTCTCCCTGTGCTCCCACCCCC
TATTTTTGTTATTATCAAAAAACTTCTCTTAATTTCTTTGTTTTTTAGCTTCTTTTAAGTCACCTCTAAC
AATGAAATTGTGTAGATTCAAAAATAGAATTAATTCGTAATAAAAAGTCGAAAAAAATTGTGCTCCCTCC
CCCCATTAATAATAATTCTATCCCAAAATCTACACAATGTTCTGTGTACACTTCTTATGTTTTTTACTTC
TGATAAATTTTTTTGAAACATCATAGAAAAAACCGCACACAAAATACCTTATCATATGTTACGTTTCAGT
TTATGACCGCAATTTTTATTTCTTCGCACGTCTGGGCCTCTCATGACGTCAAATCATGCTCATCGTGAAA
AAGTTTTGGAGTATTTTTGGAATTTTTCAATCAAGTGAAAGTTTATGAAATTAATTTTCCTGCTTTTGCT
TTTTGGGGTTTCCCCTATTGTTTGTCAAGATTTCGAGGACGGCGTTTTTCTTGCTAAAATCACAAGTATT
GATGAGCACGATGCAAGAAAGATCGGAAGAAGGTTTGGGTTTGAGGCTCAGTGGAAGGTGAGTAGAAGTT
GATAATTTGAAAGTGGAGTAGTGTCTATGGGGTTTTTGCCTTAAATGACAGAATACATTCCCAATATACC
AAACATAACTGTTTCCTACTAGTCGGCCGTACGGGCCCTTTCGTCTCGCGCGTTTCGGTGATGACGGTGA
AAACCTCTGACACATGCAGCTCCCGGAGACGGTCACAGCTTGTCTGTAAGCGGATGCCGGGAGCAGACAA
GCCCGTCAGGGCGCGTCAGCGGGTGTTGGCGGGTGTCGGGGCTGGCTTAACTATGCGGCATCAGAGCAGA
TTGTACTGAGAGTGCACCATATGCGGTGTGAAATACCGCACAGATGCGTAAGGAGAAAATACCGCATCAG
GCGGCCTTAAGGGCCTCGTGATACGCCTATTTTTATAGGTTAATGTCATGATAATAATGGTTTCTTAGAC
GTCAGGTGGCACTTTTCGGGGAAATGTGCGCGGAACCCCTATTTGTTTATTTTTCTAAATACATTCAAAT
ATGTATCCGCTCATGAGACAATAACCCTGATAAATGCTTCAATAATATTGAAAAAGGAAGAGTATGAGTA
TTCAACATTTCCGTGTCGCCCTTATTCCCTTTTTTGCGGCATTTTGCCTTCCTGTTTTTGCTCACCCAGA
AACGCTGGTGAAAGTAAAAGATGCTGAAGATCAGTTGGGTGCACGAGTGGGTTACATCGAACTGGATCTC
AACAGCGGTAAGATCCTTGAGAGTTTTCGCCCCGAAGAACGTTTTCCAATGATGAGCACTTTTAAAGTTC
TGCTATGTGGCGCGGTATTATCCCGTATTGACGCCGGGCAAGAGCAACTCGGTCGCCGCATACACTATTC
TCAGAATGACTTGGTTGAGTACTCACCAGTCACAGAAAAGCATCTTACGGATGGCATGACAGTAAGAGAA
TTATGCAGTGCTGCCATAACCATGAGTGATAACACTGCGGCCAACTTACTTCTGACAACGATCGGAGGAC
CGAAGGAGCTAACCGCTTTTTTGCACAACATGGGGGATCATGTAACTCGCCTTGATCGTTGGGAACCGGA
GCTGAATGAAGCCATACCAAACGACGAGCGTGACACCACGATGCCTGTAGCAATGGCAACAACGTTGCGC
AAACTATTAACTGGCGAACTACTTACTCTAGCTTCCCGGCAACAATTAATAGACTGGATGGAGGCGGATA
AAGTTGCAGGACCACTTCTGCGCTCGGCCCTTCCGGCTGGCTGGTTTATTGCTGATAAATCTGGAGCCGG
TGAGCGTGGGTCTCGCGGTATCATTGCAGCACTGGGGCCAGATGGTAAGCCCTCCCGTATCGTAGTTATC
TACACGACGGGGAGTCAGGCAACTATGGATGAACGAAATAGACAGATCGCTGAGATAGGTGCCTCACTGA
TTAAGCATTGGTAACTGTCAGACCAAGTTTACTCATATATACTTTAGATTGATTTAAAACTTCATTTTTA
ATTTAAAAGGATCTAGGTGAAGATCCTTTTTGATAATCTCATGACCAAAATCCCTTAACGTGAGTTTTCG
TTCCACTGAGCGTCAGACCCCGTAGAAAAGATCAAAGGATCTTCTTGAGATCCTTTTTTTCTGCGCGTAA
TCTGCTGCTTGCAAACAAAAAAACCACCGCTACCAGCGGTGGTTTGTTTGCCGGATCAAGAGCTACCAAC
TCTTTTTCCGAAGGTAACTGGCTTCAGCAGAGCGCAGATACCAAATACTGTTCTTCTAGTGTAGCCGTAG
TTAGGCCACCACTTCAAGAACTCTGTAGCACCGCCTACATACCTCGCTCTGCTAATCCTGTTACCAGTGG
CTGCTGCCAGTGGCGATAAGTCGTGTCTTACCGGGTTGGACTCAAGACGATAGTTACCGGATAAGGCGCA
GCGGTCGGGCTGAACGGGGGGTTCGTGCACACAGCCCAGCTTGGAGCGAACGACCTACACCGAACTGAGA
TACCTACAGCGTGAGCTATGAGAAAGCGCCACGCTTCCCGAAGGGAGAAAGGCGGACAGGTATCCGGTAA
GCGGCAGGGTCGGAACAGGAGAGCGCACGAGGGAGCTTCCAGGGGGAAACGCCTGGTATCTTTATAGTCC
TGTCGGGTTTCGCCACCTCTGACTTGAGCGTCGATTTTTGTGATGCTCGTCAGGGGGGCGGAGCCTATGG
AAAAACGCCAGCAACGCGGCCTTTTTACGGTTCCTGGCCTTTTGCTGGCCTTTTGCTCACATGTTCTTTC
CTGCGTTATCCCCTGATTCTGTGGATAACCGTATTACCGCCTTTGAGTGAGCTGATACCGCTCGCCGCAG
CCGAACGACCGAGCGCAGCGAGTCAGTGAGCGAGGAAGCGGAAGAGCGCCCAATACGCAAACCGCCTCTC
CCCGCGCGTTGGCCGATTCATTAATGCAGCTGGCACGACAGGTTTCCCGACTGGAAAGCGGGCAGTGAGC
GCAACGCAATTAATGTGAGTTAGCTCACTCATTAGGCACCCCAGGCTTTACACTTTATGCTTCCGGCTCG
TATGTTGTGTGGAATTGTGAGCGGATAACAATT
